Addgene plasmid #200782: pJH4677
Purpose: Pnpr-4 ins-22::GFP unc-54 3' UTR C.elegans AVA and other neurons expression of ins-22 GFP
Depositing lab: Mei Zhen. Depositing organization: Sinai Health System. Publication: A tonically active master neuron modulates mutually exclusive motor states at two timescales. Meng J, Ahamed T, Yu B, Hung W, Ei Mouridi S, Wang Z, Zhang Y, Wen Q, Boulin T, Gao S, Zhen M. Sci Adv. 2024 Apr 12;10(15):eadk0002. doi: 10.1126/sciadv.adk0002. Epub 2024 Apr 10. PubMed 38598630.
Backbone
  Vector backbone: pBSK
  Backbone manufacturer: stratagene
  Backbone size w/o insert (bp): 8204
  Total vector size (bp): 8495
  Vector type: Worm Expression
Growth in bacteria
  Bacterial resistance: Ampicillin, 100 μg/mL
  Growth temperature: 37°C
  Growth strain: DH5alpha
  Copy number: High Copy
Gene/Insert
  Gene/Insert name: ins-22
  Species: C. elegans (nematode)
  Insert size (bp): 291
  Entrez Gene: ins-22 (a.k.a. CELE_M04D8.2)
  Promoter: Pnpr-4
  Tag / fusion protein: GFP (C terminal on backbone)
  Cloning method: Gibson Cloning
  Sequencing primers: 5′ tgctgtcataatacgggagtacCCGGGatgcacactacaactattctcat; 3′ CTCGACCAGGATGGGCACCACCCCGGTGAACagctcctcgcccttcaccataggtacc
Terms and licenses: Academic/Nonprofit Terms; Industry Terms
Depositor comments: Please visit for https://www.biorxiv.org/content/10.1101/2021.09.21.461278v4 bioRxiv preprint.
How to cite: pJH4677 was a gift from Mei Zhen (Addgene plasmid # 200782 ; http://n2t.net/addgene:200782 ; RRID:Addgene_200782)
