[The description below was written by a language model from this plasmid's Addgene catalogue record and pLannotate feature annotations shown in this document.]
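Description:
pJH4677 is a C. elegans expression plasmid built on a pBluescript-type (pBSK) backbone, about 8.5 kb in total. It is propagated in E. coli as a high-copy plasmid through a ColE1/pUC-type origin and is selected with ampicillin via the bla (AmpR) gene and its own promoter. The annotated feature table also picks up backbone remnants typical of such cloning vectors: a lac promoter, operator and CAP binding site, and short fragments of lacI, rop and the pBR322 bom region. None of these has a role in worm expression.

The payload is the coding sequence of ins-22, a C. elegans insulin-like peptide gene, inserted by Gibson assembly and fused at its C terminus to GFP, which the sequence annotation identifies as EGFP. The two reading frames lie almost directly adjacent on the same strand. Expression is driven by the npr-4 promoter, which according to the record is active in the AVA neurons and some other neurons. This promoter is not annotated in the feature table but presumably occupies the large unannotated region upstream of ins-22. The transcript is terminated by the unc-54 3' UTR, a standard worm 3' end that permits expression in most tissues. The short fragment annotated as aex-5 downstream of EGFP most likely reflects this region, since the two genes are neighbours in the genome.

Fluorescently tagged neuropeptides of this kind are commonly used to visualise dense-core vesicle cargo, its trafficking and its release. Here the construct would report these processes in AVA and the other npr-4-expressing neurons, although the record itself states only the expression pattern.
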