Features (pLannotate 1.2.2; 12 found; start..end, strand, type, name):
   3916..4224    +  CDS            ins-22: ILA2_CAEEL - Protein inferred from homology: Swiss-Prot protein existence level 3. From Caenorhabditis elegans.
   4234..4947    +  CDS            EGFP: EGFP is a basic (constitutively fluorescent) green fluorescent protein published in 1996, derived from Aequorea victoria. It is reported to be a rapidly-maturing weak dimer with moderate acid sensitivity.
   5626..5778    +  CDS            aex-5 (fragment): AEX5_CAEEL - Also known as kpc-3 From Caenorhabditis elegans.
   5906..5941    +  CDS            rop (fragment): Rop protein, which maintains plasmids at low copy number; rop
   6043..6142    +  misc_feature   bom (fragment): basis of mobility region from pBR322
   6240..6344    +  promoter       AmpR promoter: bla
   6345..7205    +  CDS            AmpR: β-lactamase; bla; confers resistance to ampicillin, carbenicillin, and related antibiotics
   7376..7964    +  rep_origin     ori: high-copy-number ColE1/pMB1/pBR322/pUC origin of replication
   8147..8239    +  CDS            lacI (fragment): lac repressor; lacI; The lac repressor binds to the lac operator to inhibit transcription in E. coli. This inhibition can be relieved by adding lactose or isopropyl-β-D-thiogalactopyranoside (IPTG).
   8252..8273    +  protein_bind   CAP binding site: CAP binding activates transcription in the presence of cAMP. E. coli catabolite activator protein
   8288..8318    +  promoter       lac promoter: promoter for the E. coli lac operon
   8326..8342    +  protein_bind   lac operator: The lac repressor binds to the lac operator to inhibit transcription in E. coli. This inhibition can be relieved by adding lactose or isopropyl-β-D-thiogalactopyranoside (IPTG). lac repressor encoded by lacI
>Addgene plasmid #200782 | pJH4677 | addgene full sequence | sequence record 412784 | Addgene NGS Result
AAGCTTGGGCTGCAGCATGCGGCCGCATCATGACATCAGTATTCTGCTATTCAGCTAAGATTCTTGTTGT
CGTCATTTGATGTATCCGTTCGTCGGTGCAGGACTTCCACATGGCGCAGTCGAAACCATGTTAATCTCTG
AAGTCAAATGGTCTAAGAATTCACAGTATAGACGGACTGCAGGTGTAAACTTATCCTATATATCACCCAA
GACGTATTACCTTGTCAGACTGCATTTACACAAGTAATCCCACTTATTATATGATGTCACGCGTTATAAA
ACGGAAGCTTACTTATTGTGGAACAGGTGGAATACTCAAAAACATTGAAAATTCTTACAATTTCTAAGTA
AAAACCTTATGAATGTTTTGTACGTATTATTATTCCCATTCTTCCATTTAGTTGTCAGTTTTTCATTGCT
CGGGAAGATTTGCATAAATATCGCCATTGACCAGTCTACTCCCCAGTTTTTTGATCATGATTTTTCACAA
CAATGATCAATCAAATAAACATCATATCATCTTATCCCGATTAAGCGCCCTCGCAATTTTATTGCCTCAT
CTTCTTAATAATAGAAACCATATGCTCATTTTTGGCTTAGTTTTTGCTCAGTTCAATTTTCCTTATTCCA
TCGTAAGCGTTAAGTCTAGAAGGCTTTTTGTTATTCACTTTTTTTCTTTGCTTTTTACTTTTCTCTTTCT
TCACGAGACAAATATTGGTATTATTGCTCATCTCTCTACTAATAAAACTCAACAATTTCGTTGAAACTTG
GTCTCTAGAGTTTGATGAGTTGTTTGTGTTATTTTTGATCTAAATTTTCAATTTTGTGGAAGTAAGGCTT
GCAAGATAGACAAAGACAACAAGAAAATAAACGAAGGGATTGAGGAAGAATAAACTGAAATGATCATGGT
TAAGAAAATAGGAAGAAAATAGAAGAAGAGCGGCCGGCTCACTAGGTTAAATTATTTTTGTGCTTGTTGT
GGGGAGCGTTGAGTAAGACCTAGAGCAAGGAACGCGGTTAGCAATCCCTGCCGTTTCCAAATCTCCAGAG
ACTATGCGAAATTCAGAAGACACGGGACATCAAGACAGATAGGTACGGAGTAAGACCTTCAAATTGTTTC
TTCTCTTCTTGATTACTCTCTTGCTCCTCTCTCGTCCATTGTGCTCTTTCCCACACACTGAGCAAAAGCA
TCGTCATTGTGGAAAGTGAGCTTGATGTGGTTGGCTCAAACATCTGACCAGCTAGACTTGTCACTTGTAA
GATATCACATCGCACTTCCCAATTAATCTTAAAATCCGCTTGACTCATTTATTTTTGAATTCGTTTTTGT
TTGAAATTGTAAACTTCGGAATAGTTCCAGACCGATTCAGAACTAGTATGATCACCTATGAAACGTGATT
TCTGAAATATTCTTACTTTTTTCTAGACAACTCAAGATCTCGATCGGCCAAAATTGTATTATCCTCGTAA
TCATCATAACCATTTCCGATATTCTGATCACAACGGCTTTCTTTCGAATCTAGTACGTCTCACGTACAAC
TGCCCACAAACGATTTCCATGAAACTGATAAATAATTAAAGACTTTGGACTTACCAAGAGTTCAAACAGG
TTTTATTTCGTTTTCTATTTTTGAAAAAAAAATCATTCCAGTTGGACGACAAAAACAGTTGTAGAACTTT
AATAATAATATTTATTCTTGACACAAAAAAACTTATCGTATTTGTAAGGGGAAAATAGACCCATAATTAA
CAACGTTTCTATTAGTTATGCATTTTACTGTACTCATGATATTACTCCAATAACAAATAATTTATCTGAA
ATAGCACTTTTCTCCTTCTCCCTGTGCTCCAATACAGTCCAGACACATATTAATTTTCAACACCACATCA
CGCACATCTTCCATAGGAAATTAAAAAAAAAATACATTAGACTTCCTATTCATATCAAATATTTCACATC
ATAATATTTTTGTTTGCTCATTTTTCAACACTTTTCTGATTCATTTTATTTTTGTACGTTACGATACCTA
CATCAGTTATTTTTCACCTGCCGTCACTTATTTTAGATATTCCTTAATTTTGACTACGTATTACTCATTG
TTAACATTTCTGATATTTGTATACTCAAAGCCATTTGGAAAGAATCAGAACAGTGATTTCAGTTTTGATG
CTGGCCAACTAGTTGAATAACGTGATGAGGACCATTGAGTAATTAGAGAAAACATGTTTACGAATATAGT
CGGCTAAATTGAGAAAAATACCTAAATAACTGGCAATAAGCTCAGAACTGAAAAACAAAAAATTGCTAAC
CATCCCGTGAATTTTTGATGTGTGCCTGTCTATGCCGTCATGTTCATCTCATGTGCTTTGTTTTCAATCC
CTGGTCTCTTGTAATTTTTCTTTTAAAAAGAAGTCTGCTATTCGTGACAAATTAAAATTGAAAATTCATA
TATCTTTAGAGTATAGCCGTTTTGAGTCAGCAACAAACAATTAGGTGCCACTTCCGGGACAGGCACCTCT
GAAATAAAAGGAATAAGAAAATAGTGAGATATTCCCCCCTCACTGATCAAACTTCTTTTTTTCCCTTTAC
TACGTTTACCTATATTTTTATTCTGTTAGTTTGGTCGAAAATTGGTGGAGGATGTCTAGAATTTGCAGGA
TACAAATTGAGACTAAAGAAAATTGAATTTCTTCAAGTCTTCTCGATTTCTTGATTTCTAGTAAAGCTTC
CTTTGTAACTACTGTAATAGTTAGTGAGAATAATTAAATTTTGGCGCCTGCCAGTCATTTCTAGTGAACA
AATATAACATCAATACTTTGAAATCTAATTTTCTAAGTAGCTCGGGTAATTTTTTTGTTCACATCACTCC
TTACAACACAACTTTCTTCAAAAATTTCACGTCTATATTTAGTTTCAATTTTTCAAAGGTTGAAGGCGTC
TAGACTTCGATGAATACCAAAATTAAAGCAATCATAGTTTTTTAGGTAAAGTTTATGAATCTGCAAAGTC
ATACTATAAAACTGATCTTAGAAATTTTTCTTGCAGATTTTATCTTAATATTTCAAAAAACATCGTTATG
TTCCCATTTTGATTTTTGGTGTAATGGTCGTGTTTCTACGAACAAAAACGGAGACACCCCCAAAAATTTT
TGAGATGCTGTTTTTGAAAATAATAAAGGCAGCTGTCAGCTTTATTCATTTTTCTGAAAAACAATTCACT
GTCATTTTGAGCTAATAGCTGCAAAACCAACAAACGTAAAAACTCAGAAAGCATTCAAAAATCGTAAAAC
TTGAGTTTTTCTCAAGAAATACGATTAAGATTACTGTAGACAAATTTATAGTAAATTGAATTAAAGTGTA
ATTTGATAAATGCATGACTTTCTCAGATTTATTCATTTTCCACATATAAACTCTAATTGAATACTAGGAA
CTGTGTATGAGTATATCATTTGTTGAAATGCTACATTTTTCTGTTAGTCTAGATTTTTTAACGAGTTTGT
GTCTTGGTAATTGTCGTGTGTATTCATTGTTCACAGCTTCTAATAGGAAAGGGTTATTTTCAAAAAACGT
TCTGTACTTCGCTGGTAGGAGTACTGTAGTTTTACTATTTTTTTTATATAACAGAACTATTTGTTTCTGC
TTTGAAAGCATAATTCGAATAATTACGTAGGATTCAATTTTTCTTGATACTCATTTTCTTTTTTGTCTAA
CCATTTCATTCTGACACATAAATTACCAATAACAGATTGATTGTCTGTACTTTATGTTATTTTCCTTTCA
ATATTTTTCCTCTCTCTTATTTCTAAAAGCGGAAATGAAAAACGACTCTGAGAATTAATTTTCTTCATTT
CTTCTGTAGGCGTAACTGCACTTTCTGGGATTTCTTTTTGCTGTCATAATACGGGAGTACCCGGGATGCA
CACTACAACTATTCTCATATGCTTTTTCATCCTTCTTGTTCAAGTCTCCACAATGGATGCTCACACTGAC
AAATACGTCAGAACTCTGTGTGGAAAAACTGCAATCAGAAATATTGCCAACCTTTGCCCGCCAAAGCCAG
AAATGAAGGGTATCTGTTCTACCGGAGGTGAGATAAACTTAAACTCAAAAGCCTTGTTTGCAAATAATTA
TTTTTCTAAATTTTCAGAGTATCCAAGCATCACCGAATACTGTTCCATGGGATTTTCAGACTCTCAGATC
AAGTTTATGTGCTGTGATAACCAATGGGTACCTATGGTGAAGGGCGAGGAGCTGTTCACCGGGGTGGTGC
CCATCCTGGTCGAGCTGGACGGCGACGTAAACGGCCACAAGTTCAGCGTGTCCGGCGAGGGCGAGGGCGA
TGCCACCTACGGCAAGCTGACCCTGAAGTTCATCTGCACCACCGGCAAGCTGCCCGTGCCCTGGCCCACC
CTCGTGACCACCCTGACCTACGGCGTGCAGTGCTTCAGCCGCTACCCCGACCACATGAAGCAGCACGACT
TCTTCAAGTCCGCCATGCCCGAAGGCTACGTCCAGGAGCGCACCATCTTCTTCAAGGACGACGGCAACTA
CAAGACCCGCGCCGAGGTGAAGTTCGAGGGCGACACCCTGGTGAACCGCATCGAGCTGAAGGGCATCGAC
TTCAAGGAGGACGGCAACATCCTGGGGCACAAGCTGGAGTACAACTACAACAGCCACAACGTCTATATCA
TGGCCGACAAGCAGAAGAACGGCATCAAGGTGAACTTCAAGATCCGCCACAACATCGAGGACGGCAGCGT
GCAGCTCGCCGACCACTACCAGCAGAACACCCCCATCGGCGACGGCCCCGTGCTGCTGCCCGACAACCAC
TACCTGAGCACCCAGTCCGCCCTGAGCAAAGACCCCAACGAGAAGCGCGATCACATGGTCCTGCTGGAGT
TCGTGACCGCCGCCGGGATCACTCTCGGCATGGATGAGCTGTACAAGTAGGCTCAGCATTCGTAGAATTG
TAAGTTTAAACTTTCTCATACTAACTAACGCGCTCTATTTAAATTTTCAGAATTCCAACTGAGCGCCGGT
CGCTACCATTACCAACTTGTCTGGTGTCAAAAATAATAGGGGCCGCTGTCATCAGAGTAAGTTTAAACTG
AGTTCTACTAACTAACGAGTAATATTTAAATTTTCAGCATCTCGCGCCCGTGCCTCTGACTTCTAAGTCC
AATTACTCTTCAACATCCCTACATGCTCTTTCTCCCTGTGCTCCCACCCCCTATTTTTGTTATTATCAAA
AAACTTCTCTTAATTTCTTTGTTTTTTAGCTTCTTTTAAGTCACCTCTAACAATGAAATTGTGTAGATTC
AAAAATAGAATTAATTCGTAATAAAAAGTCGAAAAAAATTGTGCTCCCTCCCCCCATTAATAATAATTCT
ATCCCAAAATCTACACAATGTTCTGTGTACACTTCTTATGTTTTTTACTTCTGATAAATTTTTTTGAAAC
ATCATAGAAAAAACCGCACACAAAATACCTTATCATATGTTACGTTTCAGTTTATGACCGCAATTTTTAT
TTCTTCGCACGTCTGGGCCTCTCATGACGTCAAATCATGCTCATCGTGAAAAAGTTTTGGAGTATTTTTG
GAATTTTTCAATCAAGTGAAAGTTTATGAAATTAATTTTCCTGCTTTTGCTTTTTGGGGTTTCCCCTATT
GTTTGTCAAGATTTCGAGGACGGCGTTTTTCTTGCTAAAATCACAAGTATTGATGAGCACGATGCAAGAA
AGATCGGAAGAAGGTTTGGGTTTGAGGCTCAGTGGAAGGTGAGTAGAAGTTGATAATTTGAAAGTGGAGT
AGTGTCTATGGGGTTTTTGCCTTAAATGACAGAATACATTCCCAATATACCAAACATAACTGTTTCCTAC
TAGTCGGCCGTACGGGCCCTTTCGTCTCGCGCGTTTCGGTGATGACGGTGAAAACCTCTGACACATGCAG
CTCCCGGAGACGGTCACAGCTTGTCTGTAAGCGGATGCCGGGAGCAGACAAGCCCGTCAGGGCGCGTCAG
CGGGTGTTGGCGGGTGTCGGGGCTGGCTTAACTATGCGGCATCAGAGCAGATTGTACTGAGAGTGCACCA
TATGCGGTGTGAAATACCGCACAGATGCGTAAGGAGAAAATACCGCATCAGGCGGCCTTAAGGGCCTCGT
GATACGCCTATTTTTATAGGTTAATGTCATGATAATAATGGTTTCTTAGACGTCAGGTGGCACTTTTCGG
GGAAATGTGCGCGGAACCCCTATTTGTTTATTTTTCTAAATACATTCAAATATGTATCCGCTCATGAGAC
AATAACCCTGATAAATGCTTCAATAATATTGAAAAAGGAAGAGTATGAGTATTCAACATTTCCGTGTCGC
CCTTATTCCCTTTTTTGCGGCATTTTGCCTTCCTGTTTTTGCTCACCCAGAAACGCTGGTGAAAGTAAAA
GATGCTGAAGATCAGTTGGGTGCACGAGTGGGTTACATCGAACTGGATCTCAACAGCGGTAAGATCCTTG
AGAGTTTTCGCCCCGAAGAACGTTTTCCAATGATGAGCACTTTTAAAGTTCTGCTATGTGGCGCGGTATT
ATCCCGTATTGACGCCGGGCAAGAGCAACTCGGTCGCCGCATACACTATTCTCAGAATGACTTGGTTGAG
TACTCACCAGTCACAGAAAAGCATCTTACGGATGGCATGACAGTAAGAGAATTATGCAGTGCTGCCATAA
CCATGAGTGATAACACTGCGGCCAACTTACTTCTGACAACGATCGGAGGACCGAAGGAGCTAACCGCTTT
TTTGCACAACATGGGGGATCATGTAACTCGCCTTGATCGTTGGGAACCGGAGCTGAATGAAGCCATACCA
AACGACGAGCGTGACACCACGATGCCTGTAGCAATGGCAACAACGTTGCGCAAACTATTAACTGGCGAAC
TACTTACTCTAGCTTCCCGGCAACAATTAATAGACTGGATGGAGGCGGATAAAGTTGCAGGACCACTTCT
GCGCTCGGCCCTTCCGGCTGGCTGGTTTATTGCTGATAAATCTGGAGCCGGTGAGCGTGGGTCTCGCGGT
ATCATTGCAGCACTGGGGCCAGATGGTAAGCCCTCCCGTATCGTAGTTATCTACACGACGGGGAGTCAGG
CAACTATGGATGAACGAAATAGACAGATCGCTGAGATAGGTGCCTCACTGATTAAGCATTGGTAACTGTC
AGACCAAGTTTACTCATATATACTTTAGATTGATTTAAAACTTCATTTTTAATTTAAAAGGATCTAGGTG
AAGATCCTTTTTGATAATCTCATGACCAAAATCCCTTAACGTGAGTTTTCGTTCCACTGAGCGTCAGACC
CCGTAGAAAAGATCAAAGGATCTTCTTGAGATCCTTTTTTTCTGCGCGTAATCTGCTGCTTGCAAACAAA
AAAACCACCGCTACCAGCGGTGGTTTGTTTGCCGGATCAAGAGCTACCAACTCTTTTTCCGAAGGTAACT
GGCTTCAGCAGAGCGCAGATACCAAATACTGTTCTTCTAGTGTAGCCGTAGTTAGGCCACCACTTCAAGA
ACTCTGTAGCACCGCCTACATACCTCGCTCTGCTAATCCTGTTACCAGTGGCTGCTGCCAGTGGCGATAA
GTCGTGTCTTACCGGGTTGGACTCAAGACGATAGTTACCGGATAAGGCGCAGCGGTCGGGCTGAACGGGG
GGTTCGTGCACACAGCCCAGCTTGGAGCGAACGACCTACACCGAACTGAGATACCTACAGCGTGAGCTAT
GAGAAAGCGCCACGCTTCCCGAAGGGAGAAAGGCGGACAGGTATCCGGTAAGCGGCAGGGTCGGAACAGG
AGAGCGCACGAGGGAGCTTCCAGGGGGAAACGCCTGGTATCTTTATAGTCCTGTCGGGTTTCGCCACCTC
TGACTTGAGCGTCGATTTTTGTGATGCTCGTCAGGGGGGCGGAGCCTATGGAAAAACGCCAGCAACGCGG
CCTTTTTACGGTTCCTGGCCTTTTGCTGGCCTTTTGCTCACATGTTCTTTCCTGCGTTATCCCCTGATTC
TGTGGATAACCGTATTACCGCCTTTGAGTGAGCTGATACCGCTCGCCGCAGCCGAACGACCGAGCGCAGC
GAGTCAGTGAGCGAGGAAGCGGAAGAGCGCCCAATACGCAAACCGCCTCTCCCCGCGCGTTGGCCGATTC
ATTAATGCAGCTGGCACGACAGGTTTCCCGACTGGAAAGCGGGCAGTGAGCGCAACGCAATTAATGTGAG
TTAGCTCACTCATTAGGCACCCCAGGCTTTACACTTTATGCTTCCGGCTCGTATGTTGTGTGGAATTGTG
AGCGGATAACAATTTCACACAGGAAACAGCTATGACCATGATTACGCCAAGCTGTAAGTTTAAACATGAT
CTTACTAACTAACTATTCTCATTTAAATTTTCAGAGCTTAAAAATGGCTGAAATCACTCACAACGATGGA
TACGCTAACAACTTGGAAATGAAAT
